Addgene plasmid #219917: pCfb13246
Purpose: The base plasmid of TUNEYALI for TF56
Depositing lab: Irina Borodina. Depositing organization: Danmarks Tekniske Universitet. Publication: High-throughput metabolic engineering of Yarrowia lipolytica through gene expression tuning. Jiang W, Wang S, Ahlheit D, Fumagalli T, Yang Z, Ramanathan S, Jiang X, Weber T, Dahlin J, Borodina I. Proc Natl Acad Sci U S A. 2025 Jun 10;122(23):e2426686122. doi: 10.1073/pnas.2426686122. Epub 2025 Jun 3. PubMed 40460129.
Backbone
  Vector backbone: Our own backbone
  Vector type: Yeast Expression
  Selectable markers: Hygromycin
Growth in bacteria
  Bacterial resistance: Ampicillin, 100 μg/mL
  Growth temperature: 37°C
  Growth strain: DH5alpha
  Copy number: High Copy
Gene/Insert
  Gene/Insert name: Contains gRNA targeting TF56 (YALI1_B06110g) and homologous arm matching TF56
  gRNA/shRNA sequence: TTGGAGAGGAGTGATTTAGG
  Species: Yarrowia lipolytica
  Cloning method: Gibson Cloning
Terms and licenses: Academic/Nonprofit Terms; Industry Terms: Not Available to Industry
Depositor comments: This plasmid contains gRNA targeting TF56 (YALI1_B06110g) and homologous arm matching TF56, which can be used for library construction by inserting promoters using a golden gate or directly knocking TF56 out.
How to cite: pCfb13246 was a gift from Irina Borodina (Addgene plasmid # 219917 ; http://n2t.net/addgene:219917 ; RRID:Addgene_219917)
