[The description below was written by a language model from this plasmid's Addgene catalogue record and pLannotate feature annotations shown in this document.]
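Description:
pCfb13246 is a yeast expression-type plasmid for Yarrowia lipolytica, built by Gibson cloning on the depositing lab's own backbone, and serves as the TF56-specific base plasmid of the TUNEYALI gene expression tuning system. It is maintained in E. coli through a high-copy ColE1/pUC-type origin with ampicillin selection (β-lactamase under its own promoter), while selection in yeast relies on a hygromycin resistance gene followed by a CYC1 terminator. The promoter driving the hygromycin marker is not annotated in the feature table, and no yeast replication origin or centromere element is identified there, so the record does not show how, or whether, the plasmid is maintained episomally in Yarrowia.

The payload combines a guide RNA directed against the transcription factor gene TF56 (YALI1_B06110g) with homology arms matching that locus. The annotated tRNA immediately upstream of the Streptococcus pyogenes Cas9 gRNA scaffold is consistent with a tRNA-fused guide design, in which the tRNA supports transcription and processing of the guide, although the record does not say this explicitly. No Cas9 coding sequence is annotated, so the nuclease is presumably supplied separately. The homology arms themselves are not picked out in the feature table. Two minimal FRT sites in opposite orientations flank the bacterial backbone region, and small fragments of KanR, lacZα, rrnB terminators and a 5S rRNA appear to be cloning remnants.

According to the depositor, the plasmid can be used in two ways: promoters can be inserted by Golden Gate assembly to build a library that retunes TF56 expression at its native locus, or the plasmid can be used directly to knock out TF56.
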