Features (pLannotate 1.2.2; 14 found; start..end, strand, type, name):
    367..437     +  ncRNA          tRNA: Accession: RF00005 - tRNA
    459..533     +  misc_RNA       gRNA scaffold: guide RNA scaffold for the Streptococcus pyogenes CRISPR/Cas9 system
    938..971     -  protein_bind   FRT (minimal): supports FLP-mediated excision but not integration (Turan and Bode, 2011) FLP recombinase from the Saccharomyces cerevisiae 2μ plasmid
   1015..1055    -  terminator     rrnB T1 terminator (fragment): transcription terminator T1 from the E. coli rrnB gene
   1057..1172    -  ncRNA          5S rRNA: Accession: RF00001 - 5S ribosomal RNA
   1203..1227    +  CDS            KanR (fragment): aminoglycoside phosphotransferase; aph(3')-Ia; confers resistance to kanamycin
   1257..1353    +  promoter       AmpR promoter (fragment): bla
   1356..2216    +  CDS            AmpR: β-lactamase; bla; confers resistance to ampicillin, carbenicillin, and related antibiotics
   2338..2926    +  rep_origin     ori: high-copy-number ColE1/pMB1/pBR322/pUC origin of replication
   3151..3168    +  terminator     rrnB T2 terminator (fragment): transcription terminator T2 from the E. coli rrnB gene
   3193..3212    -  CDS            lacZα (fragment): LacZα fragment of β-galactosidase; lacZ fragment
   3682..3715    +  protein_bind   FRT (minimal): supports FLP-mediated excision but not integration (Turan and Bode, 2011) FLP recombinase from the Saccharomyces cerevisiae 2μ plasmid
   4863..5884    +  CDS            HygR (fragment): aminoglycoside phosphotransferase from E. coli; aph(4)-Ia; confers resistance to hygromycin
   5886..6119    +  terminator     CYC1 terminator (fragment): S. cerevisiae CYC1; transcription terminator for CYC1
>Addgene plasmid #219917 | pCfb13246 | addgene full sequence | sequence record 435427 | Addgene NGS Result
TTCGTAGATAATGGAATACAAATGGATATCCAGAGTATACACATGGATAGTATACACTGACACGACAATT
CTGTATCTCTTTATGTTAACTACTGTGAGGCATTAAATAGAGCTTGATATATAAAATGTTACATTTCACA
GTCTGAACTTTTGCAGATTACCTAATTTGGTAAGATATTAATTATGAACTGAAAGTTGATGGCATCCCTA
AATTTGATGCAACGGAATGCGTGCGATAGTGAATCATTGCTAACAGATCAAGTAATCGTATCAATCGTTC
CACGTCTTATCCAGACTCGATTTCCGCCCTAACCTAAGGAAACTGCTGAGTAATTTCGAGGTTGGTTCCT
AACAAAAGCCAAGAAACGCGCCGATGGTTTAGTGGTAAAATCCATCGTTGCCATCGATGGGCCCCCGGTT
CGATTCCGGGTCGGCGCATTGGAGAGGAGTGATTTAGGGTTTTAGAGCTAGAAATAGCAAGTTAAAATAA
GGCTAGTCCGTTATCAACTTGAAAAAGTGGCACCGAGTCGGTGGTGCTTTTTTTGTGTGGGTACGGTCAA
TCACCCCGTATAATATTCCACACAGGCAAGGTGTGGAATACTCGCCAATTCTCCTGCCAGCAAATGCACT
CCTGCACCCTCATGCACAATATGCACCCATCTGCACCCTCATGCACACTCAAGAAGCGTGAACCTTCGGC
CCGAAATTAGCTTGCCGAAGACTGAAGAGCTCTTCAATGACGTCATTGCCTTCTCTATCGGTTCTCAACC
TGCCTGAGCCCGTCATGAATCCCGTGGCCCAGACCCAGAAACAGACGGCTCCCCATACCCATTCGCACTT
GACATACACCCATCTTCCTGTTCCCGTGGGCGGATCTGGAGGGAATGGTCTCTCTCAGATCGCGTGCATT
CGCGGCCGCATTTAAATCCCCACTTCAGAAGTTCCTATACTTTCTAGAGAATAGGAACTTCACTATAGAG
TCGAATAAGGGCGACACCCCATAATTAGCCCGGGCGAAAGGCCCAGTCTTTCGACTGAGCCTTTCGTTTT
ATTTGATGCCTGGCAGTTCCCTACTCTCGCATGGGGAGTCCCCACACTACCATCGGCGCTACGGCGTTTC
ACTTCTGAGTTCGGCATGGGGTCAGGTGGGACCACCGCGCTACTGCCGCCAGGCAAACAAGGGGTGTTAT
GAGCCATATTCAGGTATAAATGGGCTCGCGATAATGTTCAGAATTGGTTAATTGGTTGTAACACTGACCC
CTATTTGTTTATTTTTCTAAATACATTCAAATATGTATCCGCTCATGAGACAATAACCCTGATAAATGCT
TCAATAATATTGAAAAAGGAAGAATATGAGTATTCAACATTTCCGTGTCGCCCTTATTCCCTTTTTTGCG
GCATTTTGCCTTCCTGTTTTTGCTCACCCAGAAACGCTGGTGAAAGTAAAAGATGCTGAAGATCAGTTGG
GTGCACGAGTGGGTTACATCGAACTGGATCTCAACAGCGGTAAGATCCTTGAGAGTTTTCGCCCCGAAGA
ACGTTTTCCAATGATGAGCACTTTTAAAGTTCTGCTATGTGGCGCGGTATTATCCCGTATTGACGCCGGG
CAAGAGCAACTCGGTCGCCGCATACACTATTCTCAGAATGACTTGGTTGAGTACTCACCAGTCACAGAAA
AGCATCTTACGGATGGCATGACAGTAAGAGAATTATGCAGTGCTGCCATAACCATGAGTGATAACACTGC
GGCCAACTTACTTCTGACAACGATCGGAGGACCGAAGGAGCTAACCGCTTTTTTGCACAACATGGGGGAT
CATGTAACTCGCCTTGATCGTTGGGAACCGGAGCTGAATGAAGCCATACCAAACGACGAGCGTGACACCA
CGATGCCTGTAGCGATGGCAACAACGTTGCGCAAACTATTAACTGGCGAACTACTTACTCTAGCTTCCCG
GCAACAATTAATAGACTGGATGGAGGCGGATAAAGTTGCAGGACCACTTCTGCGCTCGGCCCTTCCGGCT
GGCTGGTTTATTGCTGATAAATCCGGAGCCGGTGAGCGTGGTTCTCGCGGTATCATCGCAGCGCTGGGGC
CAGATGGTAAGCCCTCCCGTATCGTAGTTATCTACACGACGGGGAGTCAGGCAACTATGGATGAACGAAA
TAGACAGATCGCTGAGATAGGTGCCTCACTGATTAAGCATTGGTAAGCAGAGCATTACGCTGACTTGACG
GGACGGCGCAAGCTCATGACCAAAATCCCTTAACGTGAGTTACGCGCGCGTCGTTCCACTGAGCGTCAGA
CCCCGTAGAAAAGATCAAAGGATCTTCTTGAGATCCTTTTTTTCTGCGCGTAATCTGCTGCTTGCAAACA
AAAAAACCACCGCTACCAGCGGTGGTTTGTTTGCCGGATCAAGAGCTACCAACTCTTTTTCCGAAGGTAA
CTGGCTTCAGCAGAGCGCAGATACCAAATACTGTTCTTCTAGTGTAGCCGTAGTTAGCCCACCACTTCAA
GAACTCTGTAGCACCGCCTACATACCTCGCTCTGCTAATCCTGTTACCAGTGGCTGCTGCCAGTGGCGAT
AAGTCGTGTCTTACCGGGTTGGACTCAAGACGATAGTTACCGGATAAGGCGCAGCGGTCGGGCTGAACGG
GGGGTTCGTGCACACAGCCCAGCTTGGAGCGAACGACCTACACCGAACTGAGATACCTACAGCGTGAGCT
ATGAGAAAGCGCCACGCTTCCCGAAGGGAGAAAGGCGGACAGGTATCCGGTAAGCGGCAGGGTCGGAACA
GGAGAGCGCACGAGGGAGCTTCCAGGGGGAAACGCCTGGTATCTTTATAGTCCTGTCGGGTTTCGCCACC
TCTGACTTGAGCGTCGATTTTTGTGATGCTCGTCAGGGGGGCGGAGCCTATGGAAAAACGCCAGCAACGC
GGCCTTTTTACGGTTCCTGGCCTTTTGCTGGCCTTTTGCTCACATGTTCTTTCCTGCGTTATCCCCTGAT
TCTGTGGATAACCGTATTACCGCCTTTGAGTGAGCTGATACCGCTCGCCGCAGCCGAACGACCGAGCGCA
GCGAGTCAGTGAGCGAGGAAGCGGAAGGCGAGAGTAGGGAACTGCCAGGCATCAAACTAAGCAGAAGGCC
CCTGACGGATGGCCTTTTTGCGTTTCTACAAACTCTTTCTGTGTTGTAAAACGACGGCCAGTCTTAAGCT
CGGGCCCCCTGGGCGGTTCTGATAACGAGTAATCGTTAATCCGCAAATAACGTAAAAACCCGCTTCGGCG
GGTTTTTTTATGGGGGGAGTTTAGGGAAAGAGCATTTGTCAGAATATTTAAGGGCGCCTGTCACTTTGCT
TGATATATGAGAATTATTTAACCTTATAAATGAGAAAAAAGCAACGCACTTTAAATAAGATACGTTGCTT
TTTCGATTGATGAACACCTATAATTAAACTATTCATCTATTATTTATGATTTTTTGTATATACAATATTT
CTAGTTTGTTAAAGAGAATTAAGAAAATAAATCTCGAAAATAATAAAGGGAAAATCAGTTTTTGATATCA
AAATTATACATGTCAACGATAATACAAAATATAATACAAACTATAAGATGTTATCAGTATTTATTATGCA
TTTAGAATAAATTTTGTGTCGCCCTTATTCGACTCACTATAGAAGTTCCTATTCTCTAGAAAGTATAGGA
ACTTCACTTCATTTTATTTAAATTTGCGGCCGCTATGTCTGATAAAAGGATGTAACATAGGCAAGCTGCT
CGTGAGTGTTGAGTACGAACCTTAGATCCAAATCACCCGCACCCACGGATATACTTGCTTGAATATACAG
TAGTAAGGAGTTTGGCGCCCGTTTTTTCGAGCCCCACACGTTTCGGTGAGTATGAGCGGCGGCAGATTCG
AGCGTTTCCGGTTTCCGCGGCTGGACGAGAGCCCATGATGGGGGCTCCCACCACCAGCAATCAGGGCCCT
GATTACACACCCACCTGTAATGTCATGCTGTTCATCGTGGTTAATGCTGCTGTGTGCTGTGTGTGTGTGT
TGTTTGGCGCTCATTGTTGCGTTATGCAGCGTACACCACAATATTGGAAGCTTATTAGCCTTTCTATTTT
TTCGTTTGCAAGGCTTAACAACATTGCTGTGGAGAGGGATGGGGATATGGAGGCCGCTGGAGGGAGTCGG
AGAGGCGTTTTGGAGCGGCTTGGCCTGGCGCCCAGCTCGCGAAACGCACCTAGGACCCTTTGGCACGCCG
AAATGTGCCACTTTTCAGTCTAGTAACGCCTTACCTACGTCATTCCATGCATGCATGTTTGCGCCTTTTT
TCCCTTGCCCTTGATCGCCACACAGTACAGTGCACTGTACAGTGGAGGTTTTGGGGGGGTCTTAGATGGG
AGCTAAAAGCGGCCTAGCGGTACACTAGTGGGATTGTATGGAGTGGCATGGAGCCTAGGTGGAGCCTGAC
AGGACGCACGACCGGCTAGCCCGTGACAGACGATGGGTGGCTCCTGTTGTCCACCGCGTACAAATGTTTG
GGCCAAAGTCTTGTCAGCCTTGCTTGCGAACCTAATTCCCAATTTTGTCACTTCGCACCCCCATTGATCG
AGCCCTAACCCCTGCCCATCAGGCAATCCAATTAAGCTCGCATTGTCTGCCTTGTTTAGTTTGGCTCCTG
CCCGTTTCGGCGTCCACTTGCACAAACACAAACAAGCATTATATATAAGGCTCGTCTCTCCCTCCCAACC
ACACTCACTTTTTTGCCCGTCTTCCCTTGCTAACACAAAAGTCAAGAACACAAACAACCACCCCAACCCC
CTTACACACAAGACATATCTACAGCAATGGGTAAAAAGCCTGAACTCACCGCGACGTCTGTCGAGAAGTT
TCTGATCGAAAAGTTCGACAGCGTCTCCGACCTGATGCAGCTCTCGGAGGGCGAAGAATCTCGTGCTTTC
AGCTTCGATGTAGGAGGGCGTGGATATGTCCTGCGGGTAAATAGCTGCGCCGATGGTTTCTACAAAGATC
GTTATGTTTATCGGCACTTTGCATCGGCCGCGCTCCCGATTCCGGAAGTGCTTGACATTGGGGAATTCAG
CGAGAGCCTGACCTATTGCATCTCCCGCCGTGCACAGGGTGTCACGTTGCAAGACCTGCCTGAAACCGAA
CTGCCCGCTGTTCTGCAGCCGGTCGCGGAGGCAATGGATGCCATTGCTGCGGCCGATCTTAGCCAGACGA
GCGGGTTCGGCCCATTCGGACCGCAAGGAATCGGTCAATACACTACATGGCGTGATTTCATATGCGCGAT
TGCTGATCCCCATGTGTATCACTGGCAAACTGTGATGGACGACACCGTCAGTGCGTCCGTCGCGCAGGCT
CTCGATGAGCTGATGCTTTGGGCCGAGGACTGCCCCGAAGTCCGGCACCTCGTGCACGCGGATTTCGGCT
CCAACAATGTCCTGACGGACAATGGCCGCATAACAGCGGTCATTGACTGGAGCGAGGCGATGTTCGGGGA
TTCCCAATACGAGGTCGCCAACATCTTCTTCTGGAGGCCGTGGTTGGCTTGTATGGAGCAGCAGACGCGC
TACTTCGAGCGGAGGCATCCGGAGCTTGCAGGATCGCCGCGGCTCCGGGCGTATATGCTCCGCATTGGTC
TTGACCAACTCTATCAGAGCTTGGTTGACGGCAATTTCGATGATGCAGCTTGGGCGCAGGGTCGATGCGA
CGCAATCGTCCGATCCGGAGCCGGGACTGTCGGGCGTACACAAATCGCCCGCAGAAGCGCGGCCGTCTGG
ACCGATGGCTGTGTAGAAGTACTCGCCGATAGTGGAAACCGACGCCCCAGCACTCGTCCGAGGGCAAAGG
AATAATCATGTAATTAGTTATGTCACGCTTACATTCACGCCCTCCCCCCACATCCGCTCTAACCGAAAAG
GAAGGAGTTAGACAACCTGAAGTCTAGGTCCCTATTTATTTTTTTATAGTTATGTTAGTATTAAGAACGT
TATTTATATTTCAAATTTTTCTTTTTTTTCTGTACAGACGCGTGTACGCATGTAACATTATACTGAAAAC
CTTGCTTGAGAAGGTTTTGGGACGCTCGAGCAGGCTTGGAGGCGACGTGGCAGTGGCTCGCGGGAGGATC
GGCGGGAAACTCCGGGATATCCGTCGAGAGTTTACACGTGAATGGGCAGCGCAATCCGTTGACGACGATA
CGACTGGCAAAGTAGCGACGATACCTGCCAGACAGGTGACATGTGCAGGCCGCACTAACAAGGAAACGGG
CGCTGGGGGGGGCGGGCTTCTAGACTTTGCCCTTGAACAGGAATCTAGTGGGGGCTTGTCTTTCCGCCAA
TGGGGGAGCGCCTGTTGAGCGACCGTGCATGCTGGAACGCCAAGTGTATGTACAGCTGGTGGTCTCGCAG
CGGTATGTGACGGGACTTACATCTCTCGTTTTTTCATGACCACGTTTTCACAGGCTCGGAGGTACGTTAA
AGTTTTGAAGGCTGCATCTGAACCGAGGTATGGGGGAGTTTGAACAGCAACAGTGTTGGGGCTGAGGGGG
CCAAGATCGGGGCAAGCAGAGGTCTTAGATCAATTGTGGGGATCCCAAAGGGCTCGTTATCACCTTTTTC
CACCCAATTCGGGTCCCAATTGATCCACTACTGGCTTGCCCAAGTTACCCCAGAAATGCCGCCCCGGATT
TCTCCAAAAACCTAATAAGCTTCATGGAACTTGGTGGAAGTGACTTTCTACAGAGTGGAGAGAACCGTGG
ACACGTGGCAATGGCGCTGACCGTGTCCCCGAGCCGAATCGACGTGAGGGGAGAACGGAGTATCTGCGGT
CATGTGACCTTCCAGAGCGGCGTCGCCAGTGTGCACGCGGTGACCCCCAGTTTGGGTCTCTGTCACACGC
ATACTACCTCGGCTCTCCACATGCTGAACTTTATCTTTCGTGGGGATCATACCGAAAGTTGCAACTACCA
GGTGTATATAAAGCCTGGTAGACTCCCCCCACTTTGGACCTCATCCAACCAAGACACACAAAAATGGACC
GACTTAACAACCTCGCCACCCAGCTCGAGCAGAACCCCGCCAA
